>Addgene plasmid #60579 | pIntegrase_8 | depositor full sequence | sequence record 97253 | pIntegrase_8 sequence 5938 bps
GATTA
[49 nt withheld, positions 6-54]
CCTTTGACGTTGGAGTCCACGTTCTTT
[37 nt withheld, positions 82-118]
ACCCTATCTCGGTCTATTCTTTTGATTTATAAGGGATTTTGCCGATTTCGGCCTATTGGTTAAAAAATGA
GCTGATTTAACAAAAATTTAACGCGAATTTTAACAAAATTTCACTGACACCCTCATCAGTGCCAACATAG
TAAGCCAGTATACACTCCGCTAGCGCTGAGGTCTGCCTCGTGAAGAAGGTGTTGCTGACTCATACCAGGC
CTGAATCGCCCCATCATCCAGCCAGAAAGTGAGGGAGCCACGGTTGATGAGAGCTTTGTTGTAGGTGGAC
CAGTTGGTGATTTTGAACTTTTGCTTTGCCACGGAACGGTCTGCGTTGTCGGGAAGATGCGTGATCTGAT
CCTTCAACTCAGCAAAAGTTCGATTTATTCAACAAAGCCACGTTGTGTCTCAAAATCTCTGATGTTACAT
TGCACAAGATAAAAATATATCATCATGAACAATAAAACTGTCTGCTTACATAAACAGTAATACAAGGGGT
GTTATGAGCCATATTCAACGGGAAACGTCTTGCTCGAGGCCGCGATTAAATTCCAACATGGATGCTGATT
TATATGGGTATAAATGGGCTCGCGATAATGTCGGGCAATCAGGTGCGACAATCTATCGATTGTATGGGAA
GCCCGATGCGCCAGAGTTGTTTCTGAAACATGGCAAAGGTAGCGTTGCCAATGATGTTACAGATGAGATG
GTCAGACTAAACTGGCTGACGGAATTTATGCCTCTTCCGACCATCAAGCATTTTATCCGTACTCCTGATG
ATGCATGGTTACTCACCACTGCGATCCCCGGGAAAACAGCATTCCAGGTATTAGAAGAATATCCTGATTC
AGGTGAAAATATTGTTGATGCGCTGGCAGTGTTCCTGCGCCGGTTGCATTCGATTCCTGTTTGTAATTGT
CCTTTTAACAGCGATCGCGTATTTCGTCTCGCTCAGGCGCAATCACGAATGAATAACGGTTTGGTTGATG
CGAGTGATTTTGATGACGAGCGTAATGGCTGGCCTGTTGAACAAGTCTGGAAAGAAATGCATAAGCTTTT
GCCATTCTCACCGGATTCAGTCGTCACTCATGGTGATTTCTCACTTGATAACCTTATTTTTGACGAGGGG
AAATTAATAGGTTGTATTGATGTTGGACGAGTCGGAATCGCAGACCGATACCAGGATCTTGCCATCCTAT
GGAACTGCCTCGGTGAGTTTTCTCCTTCATTACAGAAACGGCTTTTTCAAAAATATGGTATTGATAATCC
TGATATGAATAAATTGCAGTTTCATTTGATGCTCGATGAGTTTTTCTAATCAGAATTGGTTAATTGGTTG
TAACACTGGCAGAGCATTACGCTGACTTGACGGGACTCGAGATTACCGCCTTTGAGTGAGCTGATACCGC
TCGCCGCAGCCGAACGACCGAGCGCAGCGAGTCAGTGAGCGAGGAAGCCTGCATAACGCGAAGTAATCTT
TTCGGTTTTAAAGAAAAAGGGCAGGGTGGTGACACCTTGCCCGTTTTTTTGCCGGACTGCAGCAATGGCA
ACAACGTTGCGCAAACTATTAACTGGCGAACTACTTACTCTAGCTTCCCGGCAACAATTAATAGACTGGA
TGGAGGCGGATAAAGTTGCAGGACCACTTCTGCGCTCGGCCCTTCCGGCTGGCTGGTTTATTGCTGATAA
ATCTGGAGCCGGTGAGCGTGGGTCTCGCGGTATCATTGCAGCACTGGGGCCAGATGGTAAGCCCTCCCGT
ATCGTAGTTATCTACACGACGGGGAGTCAGGCAACTATGGATGAACGAAATAGACAGATCGCTGAGATAG
GTGCCTCACTGATTAAGCATTGGTAACTGTCAGACCAAGTTTACTCATATATACTTTAGATTGATTTAAA
ACTTCATTTTTAATTTAAAAGGATCTAGGTGAAGATCCTTTTTGATAATCTCATGACCAAAATCCCTTAA
CGTGAGTTTTCGTTCCACTGAGCGTCAGACCCCGTAGAAAAGATCAAAGGATCTTCTTGAGATCCTTTTT
TTCTGCGCGTAATCTGCTGCTTGCAAACAAAAAAACCACCGCTACCAGCGGTGGTTTGTTTGCCGGATCA
AGAGCTACCAACTCTTTTTCCGAAGGTAACTGGCTTCAGCAGAGCGCAGATACCAAATACTGTCCTTCTA
GTGTAGCCGTAGTTAGGCCACCACTTCAAGAACTCTGTAGCACCGCCTACATACCTCGCTCTGCTAATCC
TGTTACCAGTGGCTGCTGCCAGTGGCGATAAGTCGTGTCTTACCGGGTTGGACTCAAGACGATAGTTACC
GGATAAGGCGCAGCGGTCGGGCTGAACGGGGGGTTCGTGCACACAGCCCAGCTTGGAGCGAACGACCTAC
ACCGAACTGAGATACCTACAGCGTGAGCTATGAGAAAGCGCCACGCTTCCCGAAGGGAGAAAGGCGGACA
GGTATCCGGTAAGCGGCAGGGTCGGAACAGGAGAGCGCACGAGGGAGCTTCCAGGGGGAAACGCCTGGTA
TCTTTATAGTCCTGTCGGGTTTCGCCACCTCTGACTTGAGCGTCGATTTTTGTGATGCTCGTCAGGGGGG
CGGAGCCTATGGAAAAACGCCAGCAACGCGGCCTTTTTACGGTTCCTGGCCTTTTGCTGGCCTTTTGCTC
ACATGTTCTTTCCTGCGTTATCCCCTGATTCTGTGGATAACCGTATTACCGCCTTTGAGTGAGCTGATAC
CGCTCGCCGCAGCCGAACGACCGAGCGCAGCGAGGTCGGCGATATAGGCGCCAGCAACCGCACCTGTGGC
GCCGGTGATGCCGGCCACGATGCGTCCGGCGTAGAGGATCTGCTCATGTTTGACAGCTTATCATCGATGC
ATAATGTGCCTGTCAAATGGACGAAGCAGGGATTCTGCAAACCCTATGCTACTCCCTCGAGCCGTCAATT
GTCTGATTCGTTACCAATTATACTAGCTCCGGCAAAAAAACGGGCAAGGTGTCACCACCCTGCCCTTTTT
CTTTAAAACCGAAAAGATTACTTCGCGTTTGCCACCTGACGTCTAAGAAAAGGAATATTCAGCAATTTGC
CCGTGCCGAAGAAAGGCCCACCCGTGAAGGTGAGCCAGTGAGTTGATTGCTACGTAATTAGTTAGTTAGC
CCTTAGTGACTCTTATGACAACTTGACGGCTACATCATTCACTTTTTCTTCACAACCGGCACGGAACTCG
CTCGGGCTGGCCCCGGTGCATTTTTTAAATACCCGCGAGAAATAGAGTTGATCGTCAAAACCAACATTGC
GACCGACGGTGGCGATAGGCATCCGGGTGGTGCTCAAAAGCAGCTTCGCCTGGCTGATACGTTGGTCCTC
GCGCCAGCTTAAGACGCTAATCCCTAACTGCTGGCGGAAAAGATGTGACAGACGCGACGGCGACAAGCAA
ACATGCTGTGCGACGCTGGCGATATCAAAATTGCTGTCTGCCAGGTGATCGCTGATGTACTGACAAGCCT
CGCGTACCCGATTATCCATCGGTGGATGGAGCGACTCGTTAATCGCTTCCATGCGCCGCAGTAACAATTG
CTCAAGCAGATTTATCGCCAGCAGCTCCGAATAGCGCCCTTCCCCTTGCCCGGCGTTAATGATTTGCCCA
AACAGGTCGCTGAAATGCGGCTGGTGCGCTTCATCCGGGCGAAAGAACCCCGTATTGGCAAATATTGACG
GCCAGTTAAGCCATTCATGCCAGTAGGCGCGCGGACGAAAGTAAACCCACTGGTGATACCATTCGCGAGC
CTCCGGATGACGACCGTAGTGATGAATCTCTCCTGGCGGGAACAGCAAAATATCACCCGGTCGGCAAACA
AATTCTCGTCCCTGATTTTTCACCACCCCCTGACCGCGAATGGTGAGATTGAGAATATAACCTTTCATTC
CCAGCGGTCGGTCGATAAAAAAATCGAGATAACCGTTGGCCTCAATCGGCGTTAAACCCGCCACCAGATG
GGCATTAAACGAGTATCCCGGCAGCAGGGGATCATTTTGCGCTTCAGCCATACTTTTCATACTCCCGCCA
TTCAGAGAAGAAACCAATTGTCCATATTGCATCAGACATTGCCGTCACTGCGTCTTTTACTGGCTCTTCT
CGCTAACCAAACCGGTAACCCCGCTTATTAAAAGCATTCTGTAACAAAGCGGGACCAAAGCCATGACAAA
AACGCGTAACAAAAGTGTCTATAATCACGGCAGAAAAGTCCACATTGATTATTTGCACGGCGTCACACTT
TGCTATGCCATAGCATTTTTATCCATAAGATTAGCGGATCCTACCTGACGCTTTTTATCGCAACTCTCTA
CTGTTTCTCCATACCCGTTTTTTTGGGCTAGCAAAACAATAACTAGGATTCGAATGAAAGTTGCCGTTTA
TTGTCGTGTTAGCACCCTGGAACAGAAAGAACATGGTCATAGCATTGAAGAACAAGAGCGTAAACTGAAA
AGCTTCTGCGATATTAATGATTGGACCGTGTATGATACCTATATCGATGCAGGTTATAGCGGTGCAAAAC
GTGATCGTCCGGAACTGCAGCGTCTGATGAATGATATTAACAAATTTGATCTGGTGCTGGTGTATAAACT
GGATCGTCTGACCCGTAATGTTCGTGATCTGCTGGACCTGCTGGAAATCTTTGAAAAAAATGATGTGAGC
TTTCGTAGCGCCACCGAAGTTTATGATACCACCACCGCAATGGGTCGTCTGTTTGTTACCCTGGTTGGTG
CAATGGCAGAATGGGAACGTGAAACCATTCGTGAACGTACCCAGATGGGTAAACTGGCAGCACTGCGTAA
AGGTATTATGCTGACCACCCCTCCGTTTTATTATGACCGTGTGGATAATAAGTTTGTGCCGAACAAATAC
AAAGACGTTATTCTGTGGGCATATGACGAAGCAATGAAAGGTCAGAGCGCAAAAGCAATTGCACGCAAAC
TGAATAATAGCGATATTCCGCCTCCGAATAATACCCAGTGGCAGGGTCGTACCATTACCCATGCCCTGCG
TAATCCGTTTACCCGTGGTCATTTTGATTGGGGTGGTGTGCATATTGAAAATAACCATGAACCGATCATC
ACCGATGAGATGTATGAGAAAGTTAAAGATCGCCTGAATGAACGCGTGAACACCAAAAAAGTTCGTCATA
CCAGCATTTTTCGTGGCAAACTGGTTTGTCCGGTTTGTAATGCACGCCTGACCCTGAATAGCCATAAAAA
GAAAAGCAATAGCGGCTATATCTTTGTGAAACAGTACTACTGCAACAACTGTAAAGTTACCCCGAATCTG
AAACCGGTGTACATCAAAGAAAAAGAAGTGATTAAAGTTTTTTACAATTATCTGAAACGCTTCGATCTGG
AAAAATATGAGGTTACCCAGAAACAGAACGAACCGGAAATCACCATCGATATCAATAAAGTTATGGAACA
GCGCAAACGCTACCATAAACTGTATGCAAGCGGTCTGATGCAAGAAGATGAACTGTTTGACCTGATTAAA
GAAACCGATCAGACCATTGCCGAATATGAAAAACAGAATGAAAACCGCGAAGTGAAGCAGTATGATATCG
AAGATATCAAACAGTATAAAGATCTGCTGTTAGAAATGTGGGATATCAGCTCCGATGAAGATAAAGAGGA
CTTTATCAAAATGGCGATTAAAAACATCTATTTTGAATATATCATTGGCACCGGTAACACCAGCCGTAAA
CGTAATAGCCTGAAAATTACGAGCATTGAATTCTATTAACAGATAAAAAAAATCCTTAGCTTTCGCTAAG
GATGATTTCT
Features (pLannotate 1.2.2; 13 found; start..end, strand, type, name):
    259..285     -  misc_feature   bom (fragment): basis of mobility region from pBR322
    612..1427    +  CDS            KanR: aminoglycoside phosphotransferase; aph(3')-Ia; confers resistance to kanamycin in bacteria or G418 (Geneticin®) in eukaryotes
   1585..1644    -  terminator     his operon terminator: This putative transcriptin terminator from the E. coli his operon has a 2-bp deletion introduced during synthesis. Its efficiency has not been determined.
   1649..1963    +  CDS            bla(M) (fragment): β-lactamase lacking the signal sequence; bla(M); allows cytosolic expression of β-lactamase
   2135..2723    +  rep_origin     ori: high-copy-number ColE1/pMB1/pBR322/pUC origin of replication
   2883..2958    -  CDS            TcR (fragment): tetracycline efflux protein; tet; confers resistance to tetracycline
   2968..2986    +  promoter       tet promoter (fragment): E. coli promoter for tetracycline efflux protein gene
   3086..3145    +  terminator     his operon terminator: This putative transcriptin terminator from the E. coli his operon has a 2-bp deletion introduced during synthesis. Its efficiency has not been determined.
   3205..3234    -  terminator     T3Te terminator: phage T3 early transcription terminator
   3281..4159    -  CDS            araC: L-arabinose regulatory protein; araC
   4186..4470    +  promoter       araBAD promoter: araBAD; promoter of the L-arabinose operon of E. coli; the araC regulatory gene is transcribed in the opposite direction (Guzman et al., 1995)
   5898..5937    -  terminator     bacterial terminator (fragment): putative bacterial transcription terminator
   5938..227     +  rep_origin     M13 ori (fragment) (across the origin) (sequence partly withheld): M13 bacteriophage origin of replication; arrow indicates direction of (+) strand synthesis
