[The description below was written by a language model from this plasmid's Addgene catalogue record and pLannotate feature annotations shown in this document.]
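Description:
pIntegrase_8 is a 5,938 bp bacterial expression plasmid for arabinose-inducible production of a phage-type integrase in E. coli. The backbone is recorded as unknown, but the feature table shows a ColE1/pMB1-family origin of replication and an aph(3')-Ia kanamycin resistance gene, which matches the stated kanamycin selection. The catalogue lists the copy number as unknown. Several short remnants are also annotated: fragments of a β-lactamase gene, a tetracycline efflux gene and its promoter, the pBR322 bom region and an M13 origin. These appear to be leftovers from the plasmid's construction and are not complete functional elements. Copies of the his operon terminator and a phage T3 early terminator are also annotated and probably insulate the modules from one another.

The payload is Integrase_8, an integrase gene from Staphylococcus haemolyticus JCSC1435 that was codon optimized for E. coli. It is placed under the araBAD (pBAD) promoter, with the araC regulator gene transcribed divergently upstream. AraC represses the promoter without L-arabinose and activates it when the sugar is present, giving regulated, inducible control of integrase expression. The automated annotation did not label the integrase coding sequence itself. The unannotated stretch between the araBAD promoter and a downstream partial bacterial terminator is the likely location of the insert.

The associated publication title concerns permanent genetic memory with a capacity above one byte, which suggests the integrase is used to flip or recombine DNA between its cognate attachment sites and so record an inducing signal. No attachment sites or reporter are annotated on this plasmid, so any recombination target would presumably be supplied on a separate construct.
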