Addgene plasmid #60579: pIntegrase_8
Purpose: plasmid contains the integrase gene under the control of the arabinose-inducible promoter, Pbad
Depositing lab: Christopher Voigt. Depositing organization: Massachusetts Institute of Technology. Publication: Permanent genetic memory with >1-byte capacity. Yang L, Nielsen AA, Fernandez-Rodriguez J, McClune CJ, Laub MT, Lu TK, Voigt CA. Nat Methods. 2014 Dec;11(12):1261-6. doi: 10.1038/nmeth.3147. Epub 2014 Oct 26. PubMed 25344638.
Backbone
  Vector backbone: unknown
  Total vector size (bp): 5938
  Vector type: Bacterial Expression
Growth in bacteria
  Bacterial resistance: Kanamycin, 50 μg/mL
  Growth temperature: 37°C
  Growth strain: DH10B
  Copy number: Unknown
Gene/Insert
  Gene/Insert name: Integrase_8
  Species: Staphylococcus haemolyticus JCSC1435
  Mutation: Codon optimized for E.coli
  GenBank ID: BAE05705
  Promoter: pBAD
  Cloning method: Unknown
  Sequencing primers: 5′ pBAD-F
Terms and licenses: Academic/Nonprofit Terms; Industry Terms: Not Available to Industry
How to cite: pIntegrase_8 was a gift from Christopher Voigt (Addgene plasmid # 60579 ; http://n2t.net/addgene:60579 ; RRID:Addgene_60579)
