>Addgene plasmid #60579 | pIntegrase_8 | addgene partial sequence | sequence record 105907 | pBAD-F 5'-ATGCCATAGCATTTTTATCC-3'
TTTATCGCAACTCTCTACTGTTTCTCCATACCCGTTTTTTTGGGCTAGCAAAACAATAACTAGGATTCGA
ATGAAAGTTGCCGTTTATTGTCGTGTTAGCACCCTGGAACAGAAAGAACATGGTCATAGCATTGAAGAAC
AAGAGCGTAAACTGAAAAGCTTCTGCGATATTAATGATTGGACCGTGTATGATACCTATATCGATGCAGG
TTATAGCGGTGCAAAACGTGATCGTCCGGAACTGCAGCGTCTGATGAATGATATTAACAAATTTGATCTG
GTGCTGGTGTATAAACTGGATCGTCTGACCCGTAATGTTCGTGATCTGCTGGACCTGCTGGAAATCTTTG
AAAAAAATGATGTGAGCTTTCGTAGCGCCACCGAAGTTTATGATACCACCACCGCAATGGGTCGTCTGTT
TGTTACCCTGGTTGGTGCAATGGCAGAATGGGAACGTGAAACCATTCGTGAACGTACCCAGATGGGTAAA
CTGGCAGCACTGCGTAAAGGTATTATGCTGACCACCCCTCCGTTTTATTATGACCGTGTGGATAATAAGT
TTGTGCCGAACAAATACAAAGACGTTATTCTGTGGGCATATGACGAAGCAATGAAAGGTCAGAGCGCAAA
AGCAATTGCACGCAAACTGAATAATAGCGATATTCCGCCTCCGAATAATACCCAGTGGCAGGGTCGTACC
ATTACCCATGCCCTGCGTAATCCGTTTACCCGTGGTCATTTTGATTGGGGTGGTGTGCATATTGAAAATA
ACCATGAACCGATCATCACCGATGAGATGTATGAGAAAGTTAAAGATCGCCTGAATGAACGCGTGAACAC
CAAA
