>Addgene plasmid #60579 | pIntegrase_8 | addgene partial sequence | sequence record 106234 | AraC-F 5'-TGACAACTTGACGGCTACATC-3'
ACTCGCTCGGGCTGGCCCCGGTGCATTTTTTAAATACCCGCGAGAAATAGAGTTGATCGTCAAAACCAAC
ATTGCGACCGACGGTGGCGATAGGCATCCGGGTGGTGCTCAAAAGCAGCTTCGCCTGGCTGATACGTTGG
TCCTCGCGCCAGCTTAAGACGCTAATCCCTAACTGCTGGCGGAAAAGATGTGACAGACGCGACGGCGACA
AGCAAACATGCTGTGCGACGCTGGCGATATCAAAATTGCTGTCTGCCAGGTGATCGCTGATGTACTGACA
AGCCTCGCGTACCCGATTATCCATCGGTGGATGGAGCGACTCGTTAATCGCTTCCATGCGCCGCAGTAAC
AATTGCTCAAGCAGATTTATCGCCAGCAGCTCCGAATAGCGCCCTTCCCCTTGCCCGGCGTTAATGATTT
GCCCAAACAGGTCGCTGAAATGCGGCTGGTGCGCTTCATCCGGGCGAAAGAACCCCGTATTGGCAAATAT
TGACGGCCAGTTAAGCCATTCATGCCAGTAGGCGCGCGGACGAAAGTAAACCCACTGGTGATACCATTCG
CGAGCCTCCGGATGACGACCGTAGTGATGAATCTCTCCTGGCGGGAACAGCAAAATATCACCCGGTCGGC
AAACAAATTCTCGTCCCTGATTTTTCACCACCCCCTGACCGCGAATGGTGAGATTGAGAATATAACCTTT
CATTCCCAGCGGTCGGTCGATAAAAAAATCGAGATAACCGTTGGCCTCAATCGGCGTTAAACCCGCCACC
AGATGGGCATTAAACGAGTATCCCGGCAGCAGGG
